>Addgene plasmid #199005 | pGL0_104 [pAnTrpC] | addgene full sequence | sequence record 401252 | Addgene NGS Result
TAGCGTGCGAACAGCACGCTATTGTTGTATCATTACTCGCATCCATTCTCAGGCTGTCTCGTCTCGTCTC
CGAGGTCTCAGGAGAACTGATATTGAAGGAGCATTTTTTGGGCTTGGCTGGAGCTAGTGGAGGTCAACAA
TGAATGCCTATTTTGGTTTAGTCGTCCAGGCGGTGAGCACAAAATTTGTGTCGTTTGACAAGATGGTTCA
TTTAGGCAACTGGTCAGATCAGCCCCACTTGTAGCAGTAGCGGCGGCGCTCGAAGTGTGACTCTTATTAG
CAGACAGGAACGAGGACATTATTATCATCTGCTGCTTGGTGCACGATAACTTGGTGCGTTTGTCAAGCAA
GGTAAGTGGACGACCCGGTCATACCTTCTTAAGTTCGCCCTTCCTCCCTTTATTTCAGATTCAATCTGAC
TTACCTATTCTACCCAAGCATCCAAAATGTGAGACCACCCCAGGATACATAGATTACCACAACTCCGAGC
CCTTCCACCTAGCGTGCTAACCACGCACGCTATTGTTGTATCCCATATAATGCAATCGTAGTCTACCTGA
CTGTACTTAGAAATGTGGCTTCGCCTTTGCCCACGCACCTGATCGCTCCTCGTTTGCTTTTAAGGACCGG
ACGAACCACAGAGCATTAGAAGGCTAGGTGGAGGCTCAGTGATGATAAGTCTGCGATGGTGGATGCATGT
GTCATGGTCATAGCTGTTTCCTGTGTGAAATTGTTATCCGCTCAGAGGGCACAATCCTATTCCGCGCTAT
CCGACAATCTCCAAGACATTAGGTGGAGTTCAGTTCGGCGTATGGCATATGTCGCTGGAAAGAACATGTG
AGCAAAAGGCCAGCAAAAGGCCAGGAACCGTAAAAAGGCCGCGTTGCTGGCGTTTTTCCATAGGCTCCGC
CCCCCTGACGAGCATCACAAAAATCGACGCTCAAGTCAGAGGTGGCGAAACCCGACAGGACTATAAAGAT
ACCAGGCGTTTCCCCCTGGAAGCTCCCTCGTGCGCTCTCCTGTTCCGACCCTGCCGCTTACCGGATACCT
GTCCGCCTTTCTCCCTTCGGGAAGCGTGGCGCTTTCTCATAGCTCACGCTGTAGGTATCTCAGTTCGGTG
TAGGTCGTTCGCTCCAAGCTGGGCTGTGTGCACGAACCCCCCGTTCAGCCCGACCGCTGCGCCTTATCCG
GTAACTATCGTCTTGAGTCCAACCCGGTAAGACACGACTTATCGCCACTGGCAGCAGCCACTGGTAACAG
GATTAGCAGAGCGAGGTATGTAGGCGGTGCTACAGAGTTCTTGAAGTGGTGGCCTAACTACGGCTACACT
AGAAGAACAGTATTTGGTATCTGCGCTCTGCTGAAGCCAGTTACCTTCGGAAAAAGAGTTGGTAGCTCTT
GATCCGGCAAACAAACCACCGCTGGTAGCGGTGGTTTTTTTGTTTGCAAGCAGCAGATTACGCGCAGAAA
AAAAGGATCTCAAGAAGATCCTTTGATCTTTTCTACGGGGTCTGACGCTCTATTCAACAAAGCCGCCGTC
CCGTCAAGTCAGCGTAAATGGGTAGGGGGCTTCAAATCGTCCCCCCATACGATATAAGTTGTTACTAGTG
CTTGGATTCTCACCAATAAAAAACGCCCGGCGGCAACCGAGCGTTCTGAACAAATCCAGATGGAGTTCTG
AGGTCATTACTGGATCTATCAACAGGAGTCCAAGCGAGCTCGATATCAAATTACGCCCCGCCCTGCCACT
CATCGCAGTACTGTTGTAATTCATTAAGCATTCTGCCGACATGGAAGCCATCACAAACGGCATGATGAAC
CTGAATCGCCAGCGGCATCAGCACCTTGTCGCCTTGCGTATAATATTTGCCCATGGTGAAAACGGGGGCG
AAGAAGTTGTCCATATTGGCCACGTTTAAATCAAAACTGGTGAAACTCACCCAGGGATTGGCTGAGACGA
AAAACATATTCTCAATAAACCCTTTAGGGAAATAGGCCAGGTTTTCACCGTAACACGCCACATCTTGCGA
ATATATGTGTAGAAACTGCCGGAAATCGTCGTGGTATTCACTCCAGAGCGATGAAAACGTTTCAGTTTGC
TCATGGAAAACGGTGTAACAAGGGTGAACACTATCCCATATCACCAGCTCACCGTCTTTCATTGCCATAC
GAAATTCCGGATGAGCATTCATCAGGCGGGCAAGAATGTGAATAAAGGCCGGATAAAACTTGTGCTTATT
TTTCTTTACGGTCTTTAAAAAGGCCGTAATATCCAGCTGAACGGTCTGGTTATAGGTACATTGAGCAACT
GACTGAAATGCCTCAAAATGTTCTTTACGATGCCATTGGGATATATCAACGGTGGTATATCCAGTGATTT
TTTTCTCCATTTTAGCTTCCTTAGCTCCTGAAAATCTCGATAACTCAAAAAATACGCCCGGTAGTGATCT
TATTTCATTATGGTGAAAGTTGGAACCTCTTACGTGCCGATCAACGTCTCATTGATACCTGAAACAAAAC
CCATCGTACGGCCAAGGAAGTCTCCAATAACTGTGATCCACCACAAGCGCCAGGGTTTTCCCAGTCACGA
CGTTGTAAAACGACGGCCAGTCATGCATAATCCGCACGCATCTGGAATAAGGAAGTGCCATTCCGCCTGA
CCT
Features (pLannotate 1.2.2; 7 found; start..end, strand, type, name):
     88..441     +  promoter       trpC promoter: promoter for Aspergillus nidulans trpC
    729..744     -  protein_bind   lac operator (fragment): The lac repressor binds to the lac operator to inhibit transcription in E. coli. This inhibition can be relieved by adding lactose or isopropyl-β-D-thiogalactopyranoside (IPTG). lac repressor encoded by lacI
    895..1483    -  rep_origin     ori: high-copy-number ColE1/pMB1/pBR322/pUC origin of replication
   1616..1710    -  terminator     lambda t0 terminator: transcription terminator from phage lambda
   1734..2390    -  CDS            cat: CAT_ECOLX - Experimental evidence at protein level: Swiss-Prot protein existence level 1. This enzyme is an effector of chloramphenicol resistance in bacteria. From Escherichia coli. This protein is used as a marker in many commonly used cloning vectors, such as pACYC184.
   2391..2493    -  promoter       cat promoter: promoter of the E. coli cat gene encoding chloramphenicol acetyltransferase
   2568..2611    -  CDS            lacZα (fragment): LacZα fragment of β-galactosidase; lacZ fragment
