[The description below was written by a language model from this plasmid's Addgene catalogue record and pLannotate feature annotations shown in this document.]
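Description:
pGL0_104 [pAnTrpC] is a small (about 2.7 kb) synthetic-biology part plasmid built on the pGLDV_17 backbone and catalogued as a "Level 0 part", meaning it stores a single basic genetic element for use in a hierarchical modular assembly scheme rather than carrying a complete expression unit. It is maintained in E. coli as a high-copy plasmid through a ColE1/pMB1/pUC-type origin of replication. Selection is with chloramphenicol, conferred by a chloramphenicol acetyltransferase (cat) gene driven by its native cat promoter and followed by the phage lambda t0 terminator.

The stored part is the trpC promoter from Aspergillus nidulans, annotated as a roughly 350 bp feature. This promoter is widely used to drive constitutive expression of selection markers and other genes in filamentous fungi. No coding sequence or terminator is placed downstream of it here, which fits its role as a promoter module to be combined with other parts in higher-level assemblies. Short remnants of a lac operator and a lacZα fragment are also annotated. These are probably leftovers of a lacZα screening cassette in the parent backbone that the insert displaced, although the record does not say so. The cloning method is listed as unknown, and the flanking assembly sites or overhangs are not annotated.

The record notes that part of the plasmid derives from an earlier fungal modular cloning toolkit. The plasmid itself was deposited as part of a collection associated with work on high-throughput identification of functional origins of replication in non-model bacteria. Beyond its designation as a Level 0 promoter part, no specific downstream application is stated.
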