Addgene plasmid #199005: pGL0_104 [pAnTrpC]
Purpose: Level 0 part
Depositing lab: Charlie Gilbert & Nili Ostrov & Cultivarium Tools. Depositing organization: Cultivarium, Convergent Research. Publication: A scalable framework for high-throughput identification of functional origins of replication in non-model bacteria. Gilbert C, Brumwell SL, Crits-Christoph A, Kang SC, Martin-Moldes Z, Alsharif W, Esmurria A, Nguyen M-A, Lee HH, Ostrov N. bioRxiv 2023.05.19.541510 10.1101/2023.05.19.541510.
Backbone
  Vector backbone: pGLDV_17
  Vector type: Synthetic Biology
Growth in bacteria
  Bacterial resistance: Chloramphenicol, 25 μg/mL
  Growth temperature: 37°C
  Growth strain: E. coli Zymo 10B
  Copy number: High Copy
Gene/Insert
  Gene/Insert name: pAnTrpC
  Species: Aspergillus nidulans
  Cloning method: Unknown
Resource information
  A portion of this plasmid was derived from a plasmid made by: Jose Marcos (Hernanz-Koers et al. 2018 https://doi.org/10.1016/j.fgb.2018.04.010)
Terms and licenses: Academic/Nonprofit Terms; Industry Terms: Not Available to Industry
How to cite: pGL0_104 [pAnTrpC] was a gift from Charlie Gilbert & Nili Ostrov & Cultivarium Tools (Addgene plasmid # 199005 ; http://n2t.net/addgene:199005 ; RRID:Addgene_199005)
